Addgene plasmid #155229: C1-iRFP-iLid-CaaX
Purpose: membrane marker
Depositing lab: Tobias Meyer. Depositing organization: Stanford University. Publication: Membrane-proximal F-actin restricts local membrane protrusions and directs cell migration. Bisaria A, Hayer A, Garbett D, Cohen D, Meyer T. Science. 2020 Jun 12;368(6496):1205-1210. doi: 10.1126/science.aay7794. PubMed 32527825.
Backbone
  Vector backbone: pEGFP-C1
  Vector type: Mammalian Expression
Growth in bacteria
  Bacterial resistance: Kanamycin, 50 μg/mL
  Growth temperature: 37°C
  Growth strain: DH5alpha
  Copy number: High Copy
Gene/Insert
  Gene/Insert name: iRFP C-term tagged with the ilID motif and the CaaX sequence derived from Kras4b. Membrane control
  Species: Synthetic
  Tag / fusion protein: iRFP-iLid (N terminal on insert)
  Cloning method: Gibson Cloning
Terms and licenses: Academic/Nonprofit Terms; Industry Terms: Not Available to Industry
How to cite: C1-iRFP-iLid-CaaX was a gift from Tobias Meyer (Addgene plasmid # 155229 ; http://n2t.net/addgene:155229 ; RRID:Addgene_155229)
