[The description below was written by a language model from this plasmid's Addgene catalogue record and pLannotate feature annotations shown in this document.]
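Description:
C1-iRFP-iLid-CaaX is a mammalian expression plasmid built on the pEGFP-C1 backbone, in which the original fluorescent protein has been replaced by a synthetic fusion assembled by Gibson cloning. It is maintained at high copy in E. coli through a ColE1/pUC-type origin and selected with kanamycin. The NeoR/KanR gene (Tn5 aminoglycoside phosphotransferase) sits behind tandem bacterial (bla) and SV40 early promoters and is followed by an HSV TK polyadenylation signal, so the same marker can also give G418 resistance in mammalian cells. An f1 origin is also present.

The payload is driven by the CMV immediate-early enhancer and promoter and terminated by the SV40 poly(A) signal. The open reading frame begins with iRFP713, a near-infrared fluorescent protein that depends on biliverdin as a cofactor. It continues into the iLID module and ends with the CaaX motif derived from K-Ras4B, which the feature table detects as a short K-Ras fragment. The automated annotation labels the middle segment as miniSOG. This most likely reflects similarity among flavin-binding LOV2-type domains, since iLID is an engineered LOV2-based light-inducible dimerizer, and the catalogue entry identifies this part as iLID rather than miniSOG. The CaaX sequence directs lipid modification and anchors the fusion at the plasma membrane. Short hits to SV40 large T antigen, ble and bGH poly(A) appear to be fragmentary backbone matches rather than functional parts.

The record lists the construct as a membrane marker and membrane control. It gives a near-infrared plasma membrane reference signal for live-cell imaging, and the associated work concerns membrane-proximal actin and cell migration.
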