Features (pLannotate 1.2.2; 16 found; start..end, strand, type, name):
     64..367     +  enhancer       CMV enhancer: human cytomegalovirus immediate early enhancer
    368..571     +  promoter       CMV promoter: human cytomegalovirus (CMV) immediate early promoter
    594..630     +  misc_feature   MCS (fragment): multiple cloning site
    631..1578    +  CDS            iRFP713: iRFP713 is a basic (constitutively fluorescent) near ir fluorescent protein published in 2011, derived from Rhodopseudomonas palustris. It has low acid sensitivity. It requires the cofactor biliverdin for fluorescence.
   1630..1947    +  CDS            miniSOG: miniSOG is a basic (constitutively fluorescent) cyan fluorescent protein published in 2011, derived from Arabidopsis thaliana. It requires the cofactor flavin for fluorescence.
   2065..2108    +  CDS            K-Ras (fragment): human small GTPase proto-oncoprotein
   2125..2208    +  CDS            large T antigen (fragment): large T antigen from SV40 (simian virus 40)
   2231..2352    +  polyA_signal   SV40 poly(A) signal: SV40 polyadenylation signal
   2386..2814    -  rep_origin     f1 ori (sequence partly withheld): f1 bacteriophage origin of replication; arrow indicates direction of (+) strand synthesis
   2841..2945    +  promoter       AmpR promoter: bla
   2947..3304    +  promoter       SV40 promoter: SV40 enhancer and early promoter
   3339..4133    +  CDS            NeoR/KanR: aminoglycoside phosphotransferase from Tn5; aph(3')-II (or nptII); confers resistance to neomycin, kanamycin, and G418 (Geneticin®)
   4154..4306    +  CDS            ble (fragment): BLE_KLEPN - Experimental evidence at protein level: Swiss-Prot protein existence level 1. Binding protein with a strong affinity to the bleomycin family of antibiotics. Binds to CL990; an antimitotic-antibiotic compound. From Klebsiella pneumoniae.
   4365..4412    +  polyA_signal   HSV TK poly(A) signal: herpes simplex virus thymidine kinase polyadenylation signal (Cole and Stacy, 1985)
   4503..4519    -  polyA_signal   bGH poly(A) signal (fragment): bovine growth hormone polyadenylation signal
   4741..5329    +  rep_origin     ori: high-copy-number ColE1/pMB1/pBR322/pUC origin of replication
>Addgene plasmid #155229 | C1-iRFP-iLid-CaaX | addgene full sequence | sequence record 310007 | Addgene NGS Result
CATTAGTTATTAATAGTAATCAATTACGGGGTCATTAGTTCATAGCCCATATATGGAGTTCCGCGTTACA
TAACTTACGGTAAATGGCCCGCCTGGCTGACCGCCCAACGACCCCCGCCCATTGACGTCAATAATGACGT
ATGTTCCCATAGTAACGCCAATAGGGACTTTCCATTGACGTCAATGGGTGGAGTATTTACGGTAAACTGC
CCACTTGGCAGTACATCAAGTGTATCATATGCCAAGTACGCCCCCTATTGACGTCAATGACGGTAAATGG
CCCGCCTGGCATTATGCCCAGTACATGACCTTATGGGACTTTCCTACTTGGCAGTACATCTACGTATTAG
TCATCGCTATTACCATGGTGATGCGGTTTTGGCAGTACATCAATGGGCGTGGATAGCGGTTTGACTCACG
GGGATTTCCAAGTCTCCACCCCATTGACGTCAATGGGAGTTTGTTTTGGCACCAAAATCAACGGGACTTT
CCAAAATGTCGTAACAACTCCGCCCCATTGACGCAAATGGGCGGTAGGCGTGTACGGTGGGAGGTCTATA
TAAGCAGAGCTGGTTTAGTGAACCGTCAGATCCGCTAGCGCTACCGGACTCAGATCTCGAGCTCAAGCTT
ATGGCTGAAGGATCCGTCGCCAGGCAGCCTGACCTCTTGACCTGCGACGATGAGCCGATCCATATCCCCG
GTGCCATCCAACCGCATGGACTGCTGCTCGCCCTCGCCGCCGACATGACGATCGTTGCCGGCAGCGACAA
CCTTCCCGAACTCACCGGACTGGCGATCGGCGCCCTGATCGGCCGCTCTGCGGCCGATGTCTTCGACTCG
GAGACGCACAACCGTCTGACGATCGCCTTGGCCGAGCCCGGGGCGGCCGTCGGAGCACCGATCACTGTCG
GCTTCACGATGCGAAAGGACGCAGGCTTCATCGGCTCCTGGCATCGCCATGATCAGCTCATCTTCCTCGA
GCTCGAGCCTCCCCAGCGGGACGTCGCCGAGCCGCAGGCGTTCTTCCGCCGCACCAACAGCGCCATCCGC
CGCCTGCAGGCCGCCGAAACCTTGGAAAGCGCCTGCGCCGCCGCGGCGCAAGAGGTGCGGAAGATTACCG
GCTTCGATCGGGTGATGATCTATCGCTTCGCCTCCGACTTCAGCGGCGAAGTGATCGCAGAGGATCGGTG
CGCCGAGGTCGAGTCAAAACTAGGCCTGCACTATCCTGCCTCAACCGTGCCGGCGCAGGCCCGTCGGCTC
TATACCATCAACCCGGTACGGATCATTCCCGATATCAATTATCGGCCGGTGCCGGTCACCCCAGACCTCA
ATCCGGTCACCGGGCGGCCGATTGATCTTAGCTTCGCCATCCTGCGCAGCGTCTCGCCCGTCCATCTGGA
ATTCATGCGCAACATAGGCATGCACGGCACGATGTCGATCTCGATTTTGCGCGGCGAGCGACTGTGGGGA
TTGATCGTTTGCCATCACCGAACGCCGTACTACGTCGATCTCGATGGCCGCCAAGCCTGCGAGCTAGTCG
CCCAGGTTCTGGCCTGGCAGATCGGCGTGATGGAAGAGCTGTACAAGGGTAGTGGTAGTGGGGAGTTTCT
GGCAACCACACTGGAACGGATCGAGAAAAATTTCGTGATTACTGATCCGAGACTGCCTGACAACCCAATC
ATTTTTGCGAGCGATTCCTTCCTGCAGCTGACAGAATATTCTCGGGAAGAGATCCTGGGGCGCAATTGCC
GTTTTCTGCAGGGACCCGAGACAGACCGTGCCACTGTTCGGAAAATCAGAGATGCTATTGACAACCAGAC
TGAAGTGACCGTTCAGCTGATCAATTATACCAAGAGCGGCAAGAAGTTCTGGAACGTGTTCCACCTGCAG
CCGATGCGCGATTATAAGGGCGACGTCCAGTACTTCATTGGCGTGCAGCTGGATGGCACCGAACGTCTTC
ATGGCGCCGCTGAGCGTGAGGCGGTCTGCCTGATCAAAAAGACAGCCTTTCAGATTGCTGAGGCAGCGAA
CGACGAAAATTACTTTGGAAGCGGGAGTGGGAGCAAAAAGAAGAAAAAGAAGTCAAAGACAAAGTGTGTA
ATTATGTAGGCGGCCGCGACTCTAGATCATAATCAGCCATACCACATTTGTAGAGGTTTTACTTGCTTTA
AAAAACCTCCCACACCTCCCCCTGAACCTGAAACATAAAATGAATGCAATTGTTGTTGTTAACTTGTTTA
TTGCAGCTTATAATGGTTACAAATAAAGCAATAGCATCACAAATTTCACAAATAAAGCATTTTTTTCACT
GCATTCTAGTTGTGGTTTGTCCAAACTCATCAATGTATCTTAAGGCGTAAATTGTAAGCGTTAATATTTT
GTTAAAATTCGCGTTAAATTTTTGTTAAATCAGCTCATTTTTTAACCAATAGGCCGAAATCGGCAAAATC
CCTTATAAATCAAAAGAATAGACCGAGATAGGGT
[37 nt withheld, positions 2485-2521]
AAAGAACGTGGACTCCAACGTCAAAGG
[49 nt withheld, positions 2549-2597]
T
[91 nt withheld, positions 2599-2689]
G
[124 nt withheld, positions 2691-2814]
CAGGTGGCACTTTTCGGGGAAATGTGCGCGGAACCCCTATTTGTTTATTTTTCTAAATACATTCAAATAT
GTATCCGCTCATGAGACAATAACCCTGATAAATGCTTCAATAATATTGAAAAAGGAAGAGTCCTGAGGCG
GAAAGAACCAGCTGTGGAATGTGTGTCAGTTAGGGTGTGGAAAGTCCCCAGGCTCCCCAGCAGGCAGAAG
TATGCAAAGCATGCATCTCAATTAGTCAGCAACCAGGTGTGGAAAGTCCCCAGGCTCCCCAGCAGGCAGA
AGTATGCAAAGCATGCATCTCAATTAGTCAGCAACCATAGTCCCGCCCCTAACTCCGCCCATCCCGCCCC
TAACTCCGCCCAGTTCCGCCCATTCTCCGCCCCATGGCTGACTAATTTTTTTTATTTATGCAGAGGCCGA
GGCCGCCTCGGCCTCTGAGCTATTCCAGAAGTAGTGAGGAGGCTTTTTTGGAGGCCTAGGCTTTTGCAAA
GATCGATCAAGAGACAGGATGAGGATCGTTTCGCATGATTGAACAAGATGGATTGCACGCAGGTTCTCCG
GCCGCTTGGGTGGAGAGGCTATTCGGCTATGACTGGGCACAACAGACAATCGGCTGCTCTGATGCCGCCG
TGTTCCGGCTGTCAGCGCAGGGGCGCCCGGTTCTTTTTGTCAAGACCGACCTGTCCGGTGCCCTGAATGA
ACTGCAAGACGAGGCAGCGCGGCTATCGTGGCTGGCCACGACGGGCGTTCCTTGCGCAGCTGTGCTCGAC
GTTGTCACTGAAGCGGGAAGGGACTGGCTGCTATTGGGCGAAGTGCCGGGGCAGGATCTCCTGTCATCTC
ACCTTGCTCCTGCCGAGAAAGTATCCATCATGGCTGATGCAATGCGGCGGCTGCATACGCTTGATCCGGC
TACCTGCCCATTCGACCACCAAGCGAAACATCGCATCGAGCGAGCACGTACTCGGATGGAAGCCGGTCTT
GTCGATCAGGATGATCTGGACGAAGAGCATCAGGGGCTCGCGCCAGCCGAACTGTTCGCCAGGCTCAAGG
CGAGCATGCCCGACGGCGAGGATCTCGTCGTGACCCATGGCGATGCCTGCTTGCCGAATATCATGGTGGA
AAATGGCCGCTTTTCTGGATTCATCGACTGTGGCCGGCTGGGTGTGGCGGACCGCTATCAGGACATAGCG
TTGGCTACCCGTGATATTGCTGAAGAGCTTGGCGGCGAATGGGCTGACCGCTTCCTCGTGCTTTACGGTA
TCGCCGCTCCCGATTCGCAGCGCATCGCCTTCTATCGCCTTCTTGACGAGTTCTTCTGAGCGGGACTCTG
GGGTTCGAAATGACCGACCAAGCGACGCCCAACCTGCCATCACGAGATTTCGATTCCACCGCCGCCTTCT
ATGAAAGGTTGGGCTTCGGAATCGTTTTCCGGGACGCCGGCTGGATGATCCTCCAGCGCGGGGATCTCAT
GCTGGAGTTCTTCGCCCACCCTAGGGGGAGGCTAACTGAAACACGGAAGGAGACAATACCGGAAGGAACC
CGCGCTATGACGGCAATAAAAAGACAGAATAAAACGCACGGTGTTGGGTCGTTTGTTCATAAACGCGGGG
TTCGGTCCCAGGGCTGGCACTCTGTCGATACCCCACCGAGACCCCATTGGGGCCAATACGCCCGCGTTTC
TTCCTTTTCCCCACCCCACCCCCCAAGTTCGGGTGAAGGCCCAGGGCTCGCAGCCAACGTCGGGGCGGCA
GGCCCTGCCATAGCCTCAGGTTACTCATATATACTTTAGATTGATTTAAAACTTCATTTTTAATTTAAAA
GGATCTAGGTGAAGATCCTTTTTGATAATCTCATGACCAAAATCCCTTAACGTGAGTTTTCGTTCCACTG
AGCGTCAGACCCCGTAGAAAAGATCAAAGGATCTTCTTGAGATCCTTTTTTTCTGCGCGTAATCTGCTGC
TTGCAAACAAAAAAACCACCGCTACCAGCGGTGGTTTGTTTGCCGGATCAAGAGCTACCAACTCTTTTTC
CGAAGGTAACTGGCTTCAGCAGAGCGCAGATACCAAATACTGTTCTTCTAGTGTAGCCGTAGTTAGGCCA
CCACTTCAAGAACTCTGTAGCACCGCCTACATACCTCGCTCTGCTAATCCTGTTACCAGTGGCTGCTGCC
AGTGGCGATAAGTCGTGTCTTACCGGGTTGGACTCAAGACGATAGTTACCGGATAAGGCGCAGCGGTCGG
GCTGAACGGGGGGTTCGTGCACACAGCCCAGCTTGGAGCGAACGACCTACACCGAACTGAGATACCTACA
GCGTGAGCTATGAGAAAGCGCCACGCTTCCCGAAGGGAGAAAGGCGGACAGGTATCCGGTAAGCGGCAGG
GTCGGAACAGGAGAGCGCACGAGGGAGCTTCCAGGGGGAAACGCCTGGTATCTTTATAGTCCTGTCGGGT
TTCGCCACCTCTGACTTGAGCGTCGATTTTTGTGATGCTCGTCAGGGGGGCGGAGCCTATGGAAAAACGC
CAGCAACGCGGCCTTTTTACGGTTCCTGGCCTTTTGCTGGCCTTTTGCTCACATGTTCTTTCCTGCGTTA
TCCCCTGATTCTGTGGATAACCGTATTACCGCCATG
